>Addgene plasmid #63149 | pXRLy2 | depositor full sequence | sequence record 104612 | pXRLy2
TCCCGGAGACGGTCACAGCTTGTCTGTAAGCGGATGCCGGGAGCAGACAAGCCCGTCAGGGCGCGTCAGC
GGGTGTTGGCGGGTGTCGGGGCTGGCTTAACTATGCGGCATCAGAGCAGATTGTACTGAGAGTGCACCAT
AGATCAGCTTCGCAAGTATTCATTTTAGACCCATGGTGGAACCCTAGTGTTGAATGGCAAAGTGGTGATA
GAGTTCATAGAATTGGTCAGTATCGACCTGTGAAGATCACAAGGTTTTGCATTGAGGATAGTATAGAAGC
AAGAATCATTGAATTACAGGAAAAAAAGGCAAATATGATTCATGCTACAATAAACCAAGATGAAGCTGCC
ATTAGCAGACTAACGCCAGCTGATTTACAGTTCTTATTCAATAACTAATATTTTATTCTCTTATTATATA
TTATTCTCGGAGTTTTTAAGTGACATCACCCGAAAAGAAGCTAAGTCTTTCTCCTAATTCATATTTAATT
ATTGTACATGGACATATCATACGTAATGCTCAACCTTAAGCTGCTGCGGAGCTTCCACGAGCACCAGCAC
CTGAAGCAACTAGACTTATTTGCGCTTGAGTTAGTTCTATACTTGGCAGTGGAAGTTTGTCATTATGAGT
TGGTGGAGGTAAAAATCCAACCTTGTTTAAAAATGCAATATATATACCAACCTCTTCTGGAGTAACACCT
ATTCCATTAGACCAATCAACACCTGTCCATGCGGTGTCTTTCTTTAAAGATGCCACGGCGTTCCTATCGT
CTAGTTCCGGAGCTTTGGTACTTTCAGGTAAGTTGTCTAAGACCATGTGTAGCAAAGGATACAACGCATT
TTCTTCATTCCTGTCAATAACAGACGCCTCCAATGATTTCTTCCATTTAGAATAGCTTTCGATTTCGACA
TCGTAACCATAATCGTGTAAAGTATACAAGTAGTCTTTGAATAATATTCTTGGGTGACCCGTTACTTGAG
CAACGGCCAATTCATTTTCTTTGGGAGGATTCAAAGACGTAGCAACAACAACACGAGCAACATGATCTAC
TGGAACCATATTCACGGAATTTTCGATATCTGGAATCTTACCTAATTGGACTGAACCTTTCAAAAATCTC
AATAAGAAATCATCTGTGTTTGAAGAACCATTGGCAGAGGCACCTGTTACGTAACCTGGTCTGACAATAC
ACCCACGTAGGCCCCTTTCACCTGCACGTCTAATGATGTACTCAGCAGCCCATTTGGACTGACCATATCC
ACCAGTGAGCCCGCTTGCAGAGTTCATTAAATCGTCTGATTCTAAAATGCCTGGCTTCCCTTCGCTAACA
AGTTTATCTGACAAATTAAAGTAGTATTCAGTGTCAAGAGTAGAAGTGGAGGAAACAAAGTCAAAGAACT
TTGGCTTGCCGACGGCGGCTAAGCTCATAACATTGATAGTTGAAATAACATTTGGATCCCTCAATTTGGC
ATATGGATAAACCCAGTGAACTAACGCACCATTATGGATAATTATATCAACTGTGTTTGCCAAATCCATC
CACTTCTCATCTGAAAGACCAAATTGGCTTTTAGATAAATCGCCTAATACAACTTTAATATTTGAGGCAA
ATTTTTCGTTCCAAGTACCATAGGTGATACCTGCCTTTTGTAATCTTGCAAATGCAGCTTCTTCATCCTT
GGCCCTGACGTGGGCAAACACTTTGAAACTGTAGTTCTTTGGAGAACGTCCTAACAAATCTGCAAGGATG
TAGGAGCCCAGAAATCCTGTGACACCGGTAACAAACACATTAATTGTTGTTTTTCCTTCGGCACTATTAG
GTTCAACAAAATATTCTCGAGAGGGGTACGAACTTGGTAGCGTCTCAACCAATTTCTTGGCGTCTTCCGC
ATAATTTGCAGTGACATTTTCGACGACCTCACCTTGAGATGATCCACCCGATGATTTAATTCTGTCAATT
TCCGCGGCAAAGGCCTTTATCGTTGGATACTTGAAAATTGTGCCCAATGGTAAATCAACTTGCAGCTTTT
TCTTTAAGGTAAAAATCATTTTGGTAGCCAAGATAGAATGACCACCTAAATCGAAAAACGAATCATCTGG
TGATACAGATGCTGGCTTGGTAGGTAATATACTTAACCATAAGTCTCTAACCTCGCGCTCAACATTGGTA
AACTGAGAGTCGTCAGTTTCAGAAACTGTATTTTCAGCTACCAAATTTAATTGCTTGGGAGTTGGGAATT
GAAGTTTAGGCTTATCAACTTTACCATTTGGATTCAATGGTAGTTTATCCATAACCACAATCAAGGAAGG
CATAGCATAGCTAGCCAATCTTTTCTTTAAGAAAGTCCTGATGTCCTTGGATAAAAGATGGTAACCGATT
AAGCCCTTAACTATAGGGTCAGTTTCAACCTCCTTTGGAACATCACTTTGGAACTTAGACAAGTCATCTG
GCTTGTCAAATCTTGGGACCATAAATGTGATCAATGTTGGCTCATTGTCGGCATTTTTGCGAACTAAAGT
AATGTTTTCTCTTACCAATGGATGTTGGGAAATGTGCGTATCTATTTCTCCTAATTCGATTCTGAACCCA
CGAATTTTAACTTGATCATCAGCCCTACCGCAACATTCACAGTCACCGTTTGGTAGATAACGACCTAAAT
CACCCGTTCTGTACAATCTATCTCTTGGACCTAACCAGAATTGTCTCCAAGGTTCACCATTATCCTTATC
CAAATAATTCCAGTGATCTTTTTCAACAAACCAGTTGTTCACAAATTTTTCTTTATTCAATTCTGGTAAT
CCTCTATAACCTTCGGCCAAACCACCTGCACGAACATAAATCTCACCTATTTCGCCAATACCACATATTT
GAGTACGATCGTTCCTGTTAACAACTAGTAGCTGAACGTTCAACATACCTTTACCAGCAGGCATGACATC
TTTCAATTTTTTCAAAAAGTTTGGATCGTCATTTTTTGATTTAACTTCGAAATAAGAAACTGCACGCTGT
GTTTCAGTGGTACCGTACATATTAACAATACGGCAATTTTCTGCCAAGGTTTGTAACCTCAGACAATCAC
GTTTTGTTAAAATGTCACCCACAAAGAACGCATGATGTAACTTAGGGAATGGTGTAGTAGCTTGGGCAGT
AAGTAATTGACCCATGGCAGGTGTTAAATGGGTAACTGTGCAACCATACTTACTCATCCATTCCGCTAAA
CGGCCCGGTGTACCAATATCATCTTGAGTAGGGACATACAATTGGGCACCTAAAAATAATGGTGTAAACA
TATCTCTTTGAATTGGATCATGTGCAATACCGCTCAGCATTGTGAATTTATCATTTTCTGTTAAGTTGAA
CCTTTTGGACATCCAATTGAAATAATAAGCCAAGGAAAAATGTCTACCAAGAACACCCTTAGGAATACCT
TCGGAACCAGATGTGAAAGATAGGGTTGGGTTGGAATCTGGTCCAACTACAACACCTGTTCTGGTGTCTT
TGTAGTGATCATATGGAGCCAAAACATCCTCGCCATTGTCCAATTTGCCACCTTCAATGGTACCATTTTC
TTGAATAGCGATGGAATTGATTCTTGAAACAATCTCCAATTCATCATTGATGTAATCTTCTACTAGTTGA
TCCAATTGTCCAGCAGCTCTAATAACAATCAACCCACGTGGTTTAGCAACACCTAAGTAAATGGTTTGTC
TGGCTGGGGGATATGCAGGGTCGATAACTGAAAAGGTTGCGCCGGCTTTCAAGACACCCATCACACATAC
CATCAAATCCACACCCCTAGAAGAATAGATCATCACTACATCACCTCTTTTGATACCTGTTTTAATCAAA
TAATGGGCAACTATGTTAGAAGTGCGGTTGATGTCGCGATAAGTGAAAGAACGGGACTTGTCGGAATTTA
GTGTTGGAGTCTCCACAACACAGGTTCTCTCTGGGAAGGCTTCAGCATTGTCCTGGAAAATGTCGTGAAT
ACACCCCACGAAATCGCACCAGCCCAAGTTCTTAGTTGGATCAGGTAAACTATCCTTGGATGATGCGGTG
ATCAGAGAGATTTTAGTTATGCAATTGGATGGATCGCTTAGCGCAGCAGTCAAATATTGAGTAAATTGGT
CCGCAACAATGGTTACTCTTTCATTCGAATACAGTAAGCTGTTATAAATTAAGTTCAAAACATGCGCATT
ATTACTGGTATCCAAATTCAAAGCAAAGTCCACTAAATGATGCTTGAACTCGTCTAATTTGAAATCTTGG
TTTTCCAAAAAGGCCAAACGGAACAACTGAGGGGTCCTTTCCAGATCTTGGCAACTTTGAATTTTTTCAG
CTAGCTCGTCAAAGGAAAAATTGGCCTCAATAGAATTGAGCTTGTTCAACTCATTGTTAATTGTAGAATA
CAGCTCATTAAATGACCACGTTGGTTGAATATTGAATCTTAAGATTTTGTTATTCGCAATATAAAGAACA
ATATCATCGTCACCGGTTACTCTATATATCAATGCAGCCCATACACTCAAAGCGACAGCGTATTTGTTAG
AAAAACTATCATGAGGCACATCGAGCTGAGGTAGCTGTAACGAATATGTAGCTTGTTTCGTATAAGGTTC
TTGTTGTGGGCGTAAAAAGTCATGTGGTAACACTGAAAGAGTTGGATTATCCAACTTCTCTATCCAGACC
TTTTCGTTAGTCATTAGTGAGTAACTCTGTGATATCTCTCTATAATTAGCAGTTTTTCACTGAAATTCCA
GGAAAGGTAATAAACTCAGATTTTTTTTTATACTATTGGCTGCTTGTTACTTATATATCTTGAACTTCTC
CCAGCGGGTCTTCAAATACATTTGGGCGATGTTCATGTTCATTAGGCAGGTATTTCGACATTGAGTCACA
CGCGAAAAACCGCCGGAATTTTTTATGTAATTGCAAGTGGAATTGATCTATGCGGTGTGAAATACCGCAC
AGATGCGTAAGGAGAAAATACCGCATCAGGAAATTGTAAGCGTTAATATTTTGTTAAAATTCGCGTTAAA
TTTTTGTTAAATCAGCTCATTTTTTAACCAATAGGCCGAAATCGGCAAAATCCCTTATAAATCAAAAGAA
TAGACCGAGATAGGGT
[37 nt withheld, positions 5127-5163]
AAAGAACGTGGACTCCAACGTCAAAGG
[49 nt withheld, positions 5191-5239]
T
[91 nt withheld, positions 5241-5331]
G
[124 nt withheld, positions 5333-5456]
CCATTCGCCATTCAGGCTGCGCAACTGTTGGGAAGGGCGATCGGTGCGGGCCTCTTCGCTATTACGCCAG
CTGGCGAAAGGGGGATGTGCTGCAAGGCGATTAAGTTGGGTAACGCCAGGGTTTTCCCAGTCACGACGTT
GTAAAACGACGGCCAGTGAGCGCGCGTAATACGACTCACTATAGGGCGAATTGGGTACCGGGCCCCCCCT
CGAGGTCGACGGTATCGATAAGCTTGATATCGAATTCCTGCAGCCCGGGGGATCCACTAGTTCTAGAGCG
GCCGCCACCGCGGTGGAGCTCCAGCTTTTGTTCCCTTTAGTGAGGGTTAATTGCGCGCTTGGCGTAATCA
TGGTCATAGCTGTTTCCTGTGTGAAATTGTTATCCGCTCACAATTCCACACAACATACGAGCCGGAAGCA
TAAAGTGTAAAGCCTGGGGTGCCTAATGAGTGAGCTAACTCACATTAATTGCGTTGCGCTCACTGCCCGC
TTTCCAGTCGGGAAACCTGTCGTGCCAGCTGCATTAATGAATCGGCCAACGCGCGGGGAGAGGCGGTTTG
CGTATTGGGCGCTCTTCCGCTTCCTCGCTCACTGACTCGCTGCGCTCGGTCGTTCGGCTGCGGCGAGCGG
TATCAGCTCACTCAAAGGCGGTAATACGGTTATCCACAGAATCAGGGGATAACGCAGGAAAGAACATGTG
AGCAAAAGGCCAGCAAAAGGCCAGGAACCGTAAAAAGGCCGCGTTGCTGGCGTTTTTCCATAGGCTCCGC
CCCCCTGACGAGCATCACAAAAATCGACGCTCAAGTCAGAGGTGGCGAAACCCGACAGGACTATAAAGAT
ACCAGGCGTTTCCCCCTGGAAGCTCCCTCGTGCGCTCTCCTGTTCCGACCCTGCCGCTTACCGGATACCT
GTCCGCCTTTCTCCCTTCGGGAAGCGTGGCGCTTTCTCATAGCTCACGCTGTAGGTATCTCAGTTCGGTG
TAGGTCGTTCGCTCCAAGCTGGGCTGTGTGCACGAACCCCCCGTTCAGCCCGACCGCTGCGCCTTATCCG
GTAACTATCGTCTTGAGTCCAACCCGGTAAGACACGACTTATCGCCACTGGCAGCAGCCACTGGTAACAG
GATTAGCAGAGCGAGGTATGTAGGCGGTGCTACAGAGTTCTTGAAGTGGTGGCCTAACTACGGCTACACT
AGAAGGACAGTATTTGGTATCTGCGCTCTGCTGAAGCCAGTTACCTTCGGAAAAAGAGTTGGTAGCTCTT
GATCCGGCAAACAAACCACCGCTGGTAGCGGTGGTTTTTTTGTTTGCAAGCAGCAGATTACGCGCAGAAA
AAAAGGATCTCAAGAAGATCCTTTGATCTTTTCTACGGGGTCTGACGCTCAGTGGAACGAAAACTCACGT
TAAGGGATTTTGGTCATGAGATTATCAAAAAGGATCTTCACCTAGATCCTTTTAAATTAAAAATGAAGTT
TTAAATCAATCTAAAGTATATATGAGTAAACTTGGTCTGACAGTTACCAATGCTTAATCAGTGAGGCACC
TATCTCAGCGATCTGTCTATTTCGTTCATCCATAGTTGCCTGACTCCCCGTCGTGTAGATAACTACGATA
CGGGAGGGCTTACCATCTGGCCCCAGTGCTGCAATGATACCGCGAGACCCACGCTCACCGGCTCCAGATT
TATCAGCAATAAACCAGCCAGCCGGAAGGGCCGAGCGCAGAAGTGGTCCTGCAACTTTATCCGCCTCCAT
CCAGTCTATTAATTGTTGCCGGGAAGCTAGAGTAAGTAGTTCGCCAGTTAATAGTTTGCGCAACGTTGTT
GCCATTGCTACAGGCATCGTGGTGTCACGCTCGTCGTTTGGTATGGCTTCATTCAGCTCCGGTTCCCAAC
GATCAAGGCGAGTTACATGATCCCCCATGTTGTGCAAAAAAGCGGTTAGCTCCTTCGGTCCTCCGATCGT
TGTCAGAAGTAAGTTGGCCGCAGTGTTATCACTCATGGTTATGGCAGCACTGCATAATTCTCTTACTGTC
ATGCCATCCGTAAGATGCTTTTCTGTGACTGGTGAGTACTCAACCAAGTCATTCTGAGAATAGTGTATGC
GGCGACCGAGTTGCTCTTGCCCGGCGTCAATACGGGATAATACCGCGCCACATAGCAGAACTTTAAAAGT
GCTCATCATTGGAAAACGTTCTTCGGGGCGAAAACTCTCAAGGATCTTACCGCTGTTGAGATCCAGTTCG
ATGTAACCCACTCGTGCACCCAACTGATCTTCAGCATCTTTTACTTTCACCAGCGTTTCTGGGTGAGCAA
AAACAGGAAGGCAAAATGCCGCAAAAAAGGGAATAAGGGCGACACGGAAATGTTGAATACTCATACTCTT
CCTTTTTCAATATTATTGAAGCATTTATCAGGGTTATTGTCTCATGAGCGGATACATATTTGAATGTATT
TAGAAAAATAAACAAATAGGGGTTCAGCTGAAGCTTCGACAACCCTTAATATAACTTCGTATAATGTATG
CTATACGAAGTTATTAGGTCTAGAGATCCCCGCGCACATTTCCCCGAAAAGTGCCACCTGGGTCCTTTTC
ATCACGTACTATAAAAATAATTATAATTTAAATTTTTTAATATAAATATATAAATTAAAAATAGAAAGTA
AAAAAAGAAATTAAAGAAAAAATAGTTTTTGTTTTCCGAAGATGTAAAAGACTCTAGGGGGATCGCCAAC
AAATACTACCTTTTATCTTGCTCTTCCTGCTCTCAGGTATTAATGCCGAATTGTTTCATCTTGTCTGTGT
AGAAGACCACACACGAAAATCCTGTGATTTTACATTTTACTTATCGTTAATCGAATGTATATCTATTTAA
TCTGCTTTTCTTGTCTAATAAATATATATGTAAAGTACGCTTTTTGTTGAAATTTTTTAAACCTTTGTTT
ATTTTTTTTTCTTCATTCCGTAACTCTTCTACCTTCTTTATTTACTTTCTAAAATCCAAATACAAAACAT
AAAAATAAATAAACACAGAGTAAATTCCCAAATTATTCCATCATTAAAAGATACGAGGCGCGTGTAAGTT
ACAGGCAAGCGATGCGAGAACCCTTAATATAACTTCGTATAATGTATGCTATACGAAGTTATTAGGTGAT
ATCAGATCCACTAGCTATAAGGTTGATATTCTCACGAGTAAGCGGCACTTGCTACTTATTGACATTGCAG
ATTTTTGGCTACAGAAATAGTATATTAGAGATTATAATTGCTAATCAAATCAAAATATAAAATTAGTAAA
CCAAACCATTTATACCCTTCCTTAGTAGTTATGGATTGTTTTTTAATGATATTTCTGCAAACCAAAGAAA
GATTGTTATCCAGATAGAATTTAGTTTTGATATTCATTTTTTTGTTGAAGATTGAACGCCATATCTGGGC
CTCATAATTCAAAAGACGGTGCCATTATCGGTAGCGTTTCGCATTGTACTGGATGGCGCGCCTTCAGAAA
TTTCACAGTTGATGAATCGAAAAGAATGGTCTCATTGCAACACGTAAGGTTAAGATGTCCCTTTTTACCA
TTATAGGCAATAAATGAATCATAAAACGACCGTATACTGGTGAAATAGTAGGGAGAACGAGTACCTGTAG
TAAAAAGTATAAATCATAGTTAATCGGGCAATGTCCCTCGATCAAGGAGTATTGTGTCATGTTCGAGACA
AACGCCAACATTTTTGTTTCTTTTGGACAAATGTTGTTTGCATTTATGATCCGTTATATTTTGATCTAAT
GTAGAGTTGCACGTAGTTCTTACTGGCAAAGAAATC
Features (pLannotate 1.2.2; 20 found; start..end, strand, type, name):
     92..141     +  misc_feature   bom (fragment): basis of mobility region from pBR322
    147..395     +  CDS            RAD16 (fragment): RAD16_YEAST - Experimental evidence at protein level: Swiss-Prot protein existence level 1. Component of the global genome repair (GGR) complex which promotes global genome nucleotide excision repair (GG-NER) which removes DNA damage from nontranscribing DNA. Involved in differential repair of DNA after UV damage. Will repair preferentially the MAT-alpha locus compared with the HML-alpha locus. From Saccharomyces cerevisiae (strain ATCC 204508 / S288c) (Baker's yeast).
    526..4704    -  CDS            LYS2: alpha-aminoadipate reductase, required for lysine biosynthesis; S. cerevisiae LYS2; yeast auxotrophic marker
   4705..4944    -  promoter       LYS2 promoter: S. cerevisiae LYS2
   4949..5000    +  misc_feature   bom (fragment): basis of mobility region from pBR322
   5028..5456    -  rep_origin     f1 ori (sequence partly withheld): f1 bacteriophage origin of replication; arrow indicates direction of (+) strand synthesis
   5460..5615    -  CDS            lacZα (fragment): LacZα fragment of β-galactosidase; lacZ fragment
   5623..5641    +  promoter       T7 promoter: promoter for bacteriophage T7 RNA polymerase
   5650..5757    -  misc_feature   MCS: pBluescript multiple cloning site
   5770..5788    -  promoter       T3 promoter: promoter for bacteriophage T3 RNA polymerase
   5833..5849    -  protein_bind   lac operator: The lac repressor binds to the lac operator to inhibit transcription in E. coli. This inhibition can be relieved by adding lactose or isopropyl-β-D-thiogalactopyranoside (IPTG). lac repressor encoded by lacI
   5857..5887    -  promoter       lac promoter: promoter for the E. coli lac operon
   5902..5923    -  protein_bind   CAP binding site: CAP binding activates transcription in the presence of cAMP. E. coli catabolite activator protein
   5936..6028    -  CDS            lacI (fragment): lac repressor; lacI; The lac repressor binds to the lac operator to inhibit transcription in E. coli. This inhibition can be relieved by adding lactose or isopropyl-β-D-thiogalactopyranoside (IPTG).
   6211..6799    -  rep_origin     ori: high-copy-number ColE1/pMB1/pBR322/pUC origin of replication
   6970..7830    -  CDS            AmpR: β-lactamase; bla; confers resistance to ampicillin, carbenicillin, and related antibiotics
   7831..7922    -  promoter       AmpR promoter: bla
   7957..7990    -  protein_bind   loxP: Cre-mediated recombination occurs in the 8-bp core sequence (GCATACAT). Cre recombinase
   8047..8549    +  misc_feature   CEN/ARS: S. cerevisiae CEN6 centromere fused to an autonomously replicating sequence
   8565..8598    -  protein_bind   loxP: Cre-mediated recombination occurs in the 8-bp core sequence (GCATACAT). Cre recombinase
