[The description below was written by a language model from this plasmid's Addgene catalogue record and pLannotate feature annotations shown in this document.]
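Description:
pXRLy2 is an empty-backbone E. coli–budding yeast shuttle vector from the pXR series of conditional shuttle vectors, carrying LYS2 as its yeast selectable marker. In bacteria it is maintained through a ColE1/pUC-type origin and selected with ampicillin via the AmpR (β-lactamase) gene and its native promoter. The catalogue lists it as low copy even though the annotated origin is of the high-copy class. An f1 phage origin is also present, and short pBR322 bom fragments flank the marker region as backbone remnants. The full-length S. cerevisiae LYS2 coding sequence, encoding alpha-aminoadipate reductase, is driven by its own promoter and complements lysine auxotrophy in lys2 hosts. A small adjacent RAD16 fragment is annotated next to this marker, probably genomic sequence carried along with LYS2.

The cloning region is pBluescript-derived: a multiple cloning site flanked by T7 and T3 promoters and embedded in a lacZα fragment with the lac promoter, operator and CAP site. No insert is present. The defining feature is a CEN6/ARS module bracketed by two loxP sites in the same orientation. With CEN/ARS intact, the plasmid replicates and segregates as a stable episome in yeast, which suits in vivo plasmid assembly, the first use named in the record. Cre recombinase can excise the centromere and replication origin, converting the vector to a non-replicating form that persists only by integrating into the genome. This dual behaviour supports the stated purpose of using one vector for both construct assembly in yeast and subsequent targeted genomic integration under lysine selection.
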