Addgene plasmid #63149: pXRLy2
Purpose: (Empty Backbone) Lys2 marker pXR vector uses for both plasmid assembly in vivo, as well as targeted genomic integration.
Depositing lab: Marc Gartenberg. Depositing organization: Rutgers, The State University of New Jersey. Publication: A series of conditional shuttle vectors for targeted genomic integration in budding yeast. Chou CC, Patel MT, Gartenberg MR. FEMS Yeast Res. 2015 May;15(3):fov010. doi: 10.1093/femsyr/fov010. Epub 2015 Mar 2. PubMed 25736914.
Backbone
  Vector backbone: pXR
  Vector type: Bacterial Expression, Yeast Expression, Cre/Lox
  Selectable markers: Lys2
Growth in bacteria
  Bacterial resistance: Ampicillin, 100 μg/mL
  Growth temperature: 37°C
  Growth strain: DH5alpha
  Copy number: Low Copy
Terms and licenses: Academic/Nonprofit Terms; Industry Terms: Not Available to Industry
How to cite: pXRLy2 was a gift from Marc Gartenberg (Addgene plasmid # 63149 ; http://n2t.net/addgene:63149 ; RRID:Addgene_63149)
