>Addgene plasmid #63149 | pXRLy2 | addgene partial sequence | sequence record 108424 | M13pUC-Fwd 5'-CCCAGTCACGACGTTGTAAAACG-3'
ATTGGGTACCGGGCCCCCCCTCGAGGTCGACGGTATCGATAAGCTTGATATCGAATTCCTGCAGCCCGGG
GGATCCACTAGTTCTAGAGCGGCCGCCACCGCGGTGGAGCTCCAGCTTTTGTTCCCTTTAGTGAGGGTTA
ATTGCGCGCTTGGCGTAATCATGGTCATAGCTGTTTCCTGTGTGAAATTGTTATCCGCTCACAATTCCAC
ACAACATACGAGCCGGAAGCATAAAGTGTAAAGCCTGGGGTGCCTAATGAGTGAGCTAACTCACATTAAT
TGCGTTGCGCTCACTGCCCGCTTTCCAGTCGGGAAACCTGTCGTGCCAGCTGCATTAATGAATCGGCCAA
CGCGCGGGGAGAGGCGGTTTGCGTATTGGGCGCTCTTCCGCTTCCTCGCTCACTGACTCGCTGCGCTCGG
TCGTTCGGCTGCGGCGAGCGGTATCAGCTCACTCAAAGGCGGTAATACGGTTATCCACAGAATCAGGGGA
TAACGCAGGAAAGAACATGTGAGCAAAAGGCCAGCAAAAGGCCAGGAACCGTAAAAAGGCCGCGTTGCTG
GCGTTTTTCCATAGGCTCCGCCCCCCTGACGAGCATCACAAAAATCGACGCTCAAGTCAGAGGTGGCGAA
ACCCGACAGGACTATAAAGATACCAGGCGTTTCCCCCTGGAAGCTCCCTCGTGCGCTCTCCTGTTCCGAC
CCTGCCGCTTACCGGATACCTGTCCGCCTTTCTCCCTTCGGGAAGCGTGGCGCTTTCTCATAGCTCACGC
TGTAGGTATCTCAGTTCGGTGTAGGTCGTTCGCTCCAAGCTGGGCTGTGTGCACGAACCCCCCGTTCAGC
CCGACCGCTGCGCCTT
