>Addgene plasmid #63149 | pXRLy2 | addgene partial sequence | sequence record 108426 | F1ori-F 5'-GTGGACTCTTGTTCCAAACTGG-3'
AAGGGATTTTGCCGATTTCGGCCTATTGGTTAAAAAATGAGCTGATTTAACAAAAATTTAACGCGAATTT
TAACAAAATATTAACGCTTACAATTTCCTGATGCGGTATTTTCTCCTTACGCATCTGTGCGGTATTTCAC
ACCGCATAGATCAATTCCACTTGCAATTACATAAAAAATTCCGGCGGTTTTTCGCGTGTGACTCAATGTC
GAAATACCTGCCTAATGAACATGAACATCGCCCAAATGTATTTGAAGACCCGCTGGGAGAAGTTCAAGAT
ATATAAGTAACAAGCAGCCAATAGTATAAAAAAAAATCTGAGTTTATTACCTTTCCTGGAATTTCAGTGA
AAAACTGCTAATTATAGAGAGATATCACAGAGTTACTCACTAATGACTAACGAAAAGGTCTGGATAGAGA
AGTTGGATAATCCAACTCTTTCAGTGTTACCACATGACTTTTTACGCCCACAACAAGAACCTTATACGAA
ACAAGCTACATATTCGTTACAGCTACCTCAGCTCGATGTGCCTCATGATAGTTTTTCTAACAAATACGCT
GTCGCTTTGAGTGTATGGGCTGCATTGATATATAGAGTAACCGGTGACGATGATATTGTTCTTTATATTG
CGAATAACAAAATCTTAAGATTCAATATTCAACCAACGTGGTCATTTAATGAGCTGTATTCTACAATTAA
CAATGAGTTGAACAAGCTCAATTCTATTGAGGCCAATTTTTCCTTTGACGAGCTAGCTGAAAA
