>Addgene plasmid #63149 | pXRLy2 | addgene partial sequence | sequence record 108428 | AmpSeq-F 5'-ctcatgagcggatacatatttgaa-3'
TCAGCTGAAGCTTCGACAACCCTTAATATAACTTCGTATAATGTATGCTATACGAAGTTATTAGGTCTAG
AGATCCCCGCGCACATTTCCCCGAAAAGTGCCACCTGGGTCCTTTTCATCACGTACTATAAAAATAATTA
TAATTTAAATTTTTTAATATAAATATATAAATTAAAAATAGAAAGTAAAAAAAGAAATTAAAGAAAAAAT
AGTTTTTGTTTTCCGAAGATGTAAAAGACTCTAGGGGGATCGCCAACAAATACTACCTTTTATCTTGCTC
TTCCTGCTCTCAGGTATTAATGCCGAATTGTTTCATCTTGTCTGTGTAGAAGACCACACACGAAAATCCT
GTGATTTTACATTTTACTTATCGTTAATCGAATGTATATCTATTTAATCTGCTTTTCTTGTCTAATAAAT
ATATATGTAAAGTACGCTTTTTGTTGAAATTTTTTAAACCTTTGTTTATTTTTTTTTCTTCATTCCGTAA
CTCTTCTACCTTCTTTATTTACTTTCTAAAATCCAAATACAAAACATAAAAATAAATAAACACAGAGTAA
ATTCCCAAATTATTCCATCATTAAAAGATACGAGGCGCGTGTAAGTTACAGGCAAGCGATGCGAGAACCC
TTAATATAACTTCGTATAATGTATGCTATACGAAGTTATTAGGTGATATCAGATCCACTAGCTATAAGGT
TGATATTCTCACGAGTAAGCGGCACTTGCTACTTATTGACATTGCAGATTTTTGGCTACAGAAATAGTAT
ATTAGAGATTATAATTGCTAATCAAATCAAAATATAAAATTAGTAAACCAAACCATTTATACCCTTCCTT
AGTAGTTATGGATTGT
